Addgene plasmid #174642: pB80-SSPB(micro)-mVenus-GCN4-ppKin14VIb(861-1321)
Purpose: Optogenetic coupling to tetramerized moss kinesin-14 via SSPB(micro) for highly efficient retrograde transport
Depositing lab: Lukas Kapitein. Depositing organization: Utrecht University. Publication: An optimized toolbox for the optogenetic control of intracellular transport. Nijenhuis W, van Grinsven MMP, Kapitein LC. J Cell Biol. 2020 Apr 6;219(4). pii: 133834. doi: 10.1083/jcb.201907149. PubMed 32328628.
Backbone
  Vector backbone: B-actin
  Vector type: Mammalian Expression
Growth in bacteria
  Bacterial resistance: Ampicillin, 100 μg/mL
  Growth temperature: 37°C
  Growth strain: DH5alpha
  Copy number: High Copy
Gene/Insert
  Gene/Insert name: SSPB(micro)-mVenus-GCN4-ppKin14VIb(861-1321)
  Species: Synthetic; Physcomitrella patens (spreading earthmoss)
  Insert size (bp): 2762
  Mutation: SSPB:Arg73Gln; mVenus: Met1Del, Thr154Met; ppKin14VIb(aa861-1321)
  Promoter: Chicken beta-actin
  Tag / fusion protein: SSPB(micro)-Venus (N terminal on insert)
  Cloning method: Restriction Enzyme; 5′ cloning site unknown (unknown if destroyed)
Terms and licenses: Academic/Nonprofit Terms; Industry Terms: Not Available to Industry
Depositor comments: Internal plasmid ID: WN276. Phytozome gene ID: Pp3c9_4530
How to cite: pB80-SSPB(micro)-mVenus-GCN4-ppKin14VIb(861-1321) was a gift from Lukas Kapitein (Addgene plasmid # 174642 ; http://n2t.net/addgene:174642 ; RRID:Addgene_174642)
