[The description below was written by a language model from this plasmid's Addgene catalogue record and pLannotate feature annotations shown in this document.]
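Description:
pB80-SSPB(micro)-mVenus-GCN4-ppKin14VIb(861-1321) is a mammalian expression plasmid of about 8.8 kb built on a chicken β-actin promoter backbone. It is propagated in E. coli at high copy from a ColE1/pUC-type origin and selected with ampicillin through the β-lactamase gene. The feature table also picks up remnants of older cloning vectors (lac promoter/operator and fragments of lacI, lacZα, rop and bom), which have no evident role in the construct's function. No mammalian selection marker is annotated, consistent with transient expression.

The chicken β-actin promoter is followed by an intron annotated as a chicken β-actin/rabbit β-globin chimera and drives a single 2.8 kb fusion open reading frame that ends at an SV40 polyadenylation signal. The N-terminal module is SspB(micro), an SspB fragment carrying Arg73Gln; SspB is the binding partner of the light-switchable iLID domain, and the micro variant has reduced affinity. It is followed by mVenus (lacking its initiator methionine, with Thr154Met) for visualisation, a GCN4 coiled-coil oligomerisation motif, and residues 861–1321 of the Physcomitrella patens kinesin-14 VIb. The annotation software labels this motor segment by homology to Arabidopsis KIN14E/KCBP. GCN4 is not annotated separately but presumably lies in the gap between a short attB1-like site and the motor region.

According to the record, GCN4 tetramerises this minus-end-directed motor. Light-induced binding of SspB to a partner on a chosen cargo then recruits the motor and drives highly efficient retrograde transport. The plasmid is part of a toolbox for optogenetic control of intracellular positioning; the cargo-anchored partner construct is not described in this record.
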