Features (pLannotate 1.2.2; 18 found; start..end, strand, type, name):
   1065..1394    +  CDS            sspB (fragment): SSPB_HAEIN - Experimental evidence at protein level: Swiss-Prot protein existence level 1. Also stimulates degradation of the N-terminus of RseA (residues 1-108, alone or in complex with sigma-E) by ClpX-ClpP in a non-ssrA-mediated fashion. From Haemophilus influenzae (strain ATCC 51907 / DSM 11121 / KW20 / Rd).
   1500..2216    +  CDS            mVenus: mVenus is a basic (constitutively fluorescent) yellow fluorescent protein published in 2006, derived from Aequorea victoria. It is reported to be a rapidly-maturing monomer with moderate acid sensitivity.
   2226..2250    +  protein_bind   attB1: mutant version of attB; recombination site for the Gateway® BP reaction BP Clonase™
   2385..3773    +  CDS            KIN14E (fragment): KN14E_ARATH - Also known as KCBP From Arabidopsis thaliana (Mouse-ear cress).
   3819..3904    +  CDS            large T antigen (fragment): large T antigen from SV40 (simian virus 40)
   3927..4061    +  polyA_signal   SV40 poly(A) signal: SV40 polyadenylation signal
   4099..4115    -  protein_bind   lac operator: The lac repressor binds to the lac operator to inhibit transcription in E. coli. This inhibition can be relieved by adding lactose or isopropyl-β-D-thiogalactopyranoside (IPTG). lac repressor encoded by lacI
   4123..4153    -  promoter       lac promoter: promoter for the E. coli lac operon
   4168..4189    -  protein_bind   CAP binding site: CAP binding activates transcription in the presence of cAMP. E. coli catabolite activator protein
   4202..4294    -  CDS            lacI (fragment): lac repressor; lacI; The lac repressor binds to the lac operator to inhibit transcription in E. coli. This inhibition can be relieved by adding lactose or isopropyl-β-D-thiogalactopyranoside (IPTG).
   4477..5065    -  rep_origin     ori: high-copy-number ColE1/pMB1/pBR322/pUC origin of replication
   5236..6096    -  CDS            AmpR: β-lactamase; bla; confers resistance to ampicillin, carbenicillin, and related antibiotics
   6097..6201    -  promoter       AmpR promoter: bla
   6296..6331    +  CDS            rop (fragment): Rop protein, which maintains plasmids at low copy number; rop
   6433..6532    +  misc_feature   bom (fragment): basis of mobility region from pBR322
   6538..6692    -  CDS            lacZα (fragment): LacZα fragment of β-galactosidase; lacZ fragment
   8492..8767    +  promoter       chicken β-actin promoter: No description available
   8768..968     +  intron         chimeric intron (across the origin): chimera between introns from chicken β-actin and rabbit β-globin
>Addgene plasmid #174642 | pB80-SSPB(micro)-mVenus-GCN4-ppKin14VIb(861-1321) | addgene full sequence | sequence record 346995 | Addgene NGS Result
AGTCGCTGCGCGCTGCCTTCGCCCCGTGCCCCGCTCCGCCGCCGCCTCGCGCCGCCCGCCCCGGCTCTGA
CTGACCGCGTTACTCCCACAGGTGAGCGGGCGGGACGGCCCTTCTCCTCCGGGCTGTAATTAGCGCTTGG
TTTAATGACGGCTCGTTTCTTTTCTGTGGCTGCGTGAAAGCCTTAAAGGGCTCCGGGAGGGCCCTTTGTG
CGGGGGGGAGCGGCTCGGGGGGTGCGTGCGTGTGTGTGTGCGTGGGGAGCGCCGCGTGCGGCTCCGCGCT
GCCCGGCGGCTGTGAGCGCTGCGGGCGCGGCGCGGGGCTTTGTGCGCTCCGCAGTGTGCGCGAGGGGAGC
GCGGCCGGGGGCGGTGCCCCGCGGTGCGGGGGGGGCTGCGAGGGGAACAAAGGCTGCGTGCGGGGTGTGT
GCGTGGGGGGGTGAGCAGGGGGTGTGGGCGCGGCGGTCGGGCTGTAACCCCCCCCTGCACCCCCCTCCCC
GAGTTGCTGAGCACGGCCCGGCTTCGGGTGCGGGGCTCCGTGCGGGGCGTGGCGCGGGGCTCGCCGTGCC
GGGCGGGGGGTGGCGGCAGGTGGGGGTGCCGGGCGGGGCGGGGCCGCCTCGGGCCGGGGAGGGCTCGGGG
GAGGGGCGCGGCGGCCCCCGGAGCGCCGGCGGCTGTCGAGGCGCGGCGAGCCGCAGCCATTGCCTTTTAT
GGTAATCGTGCGAGAGGGCGCAGGGACTTCCTTTGTCCCAAATCTGTGCGGAGCCGAAATCTGGGAGGCG
CCGCCGCACCCCCTCTAGCGGGCGCGGGGCGAAGCGGTGCGGCGCCGGCAGGAAGGAAATGGGCGGGGAG
GGCCTTCGTGCGTCGCCGCGCCGCCGTCCCCTTCTCCATCTCCAGCCTCGGGGCTGTCCGCAGGGGGACG
GCTGCCTTCGGGGGGGACGGGGCAGGGCGGGGTTCGGCTTCTGGCGTGTGACCGGCGGGGTTTATATCTT
CCCTTCTCTGTTCCTCCGCAGCCCCCAAGCTAGGCAATTGGGCGCGCCACCATGGATCTGAGCGGCCTGA
CCCTGCAGGAATTCAGCTCCCCGAAACGCCCTAAGCTGCTGCGTGAATATTACGATTGGCTGGTTGATAA
CAGCTTTACCCCATATCTGGTGGTGGATGCCACATACCTGGGCGTGAACGTGCCCGTGGAGTATGTGAAA
GACGGTCAGATCGTGCTGAATCTGTCTGCAAGTGCGACCGGCAACCTGCAACTGACAAATGATTTTATCC
AGTTCAACGCCCAGTTTAAGGGCGTGTCTCGTGAACTGTATATCCCGATGGGTGCCGCTCTGGCCATTTA
CGCTCGCGAGAACGGCGATGGTGTGATGTTCGAACCAGAAGAAATCTATGACGAGCTGAATATTGGTCAA
TTGTCTAGAGGTGGCGGGGGCAGTGGGGGAGGGGGAAGTGGAGGCGGCGGTTCTGGCGGGGGAGGCTCCG
GKGGCGGGGGGAGCGGGGGTGGGAGTAAGCTTGTGAGCAAGGGCGAGGAGCTGTTCACCGGGGTGGTGCC
CATCCTGGTCGAGCTGGACGGCGACGTAAACGGCCACAAGTTCAGCGTGTCCGGCGAGGGCGAGGGCGAT
GCCACCTACGGCAAGCTGACCCTGAAGTTGATCTGCACCACCGGCAAGCTGCCCGTGCCCTGGCCCACCC
TCGTGACCACCCTCGGCTACGGCCTGCAGTGCTTCGCCCGCTACCCCGACCACATGAAGCAGCACGACTT
CTTCAAGTCCGCCATGCCCGAAGGCTACGTCCAGGAGCGCACCATCTTCTTCAAGGACGACGGCAACTAC
AAGACCCGCGCCGAGGTGAAGTTCGAGGGCGACACCCTGGTGAACCGCATCGAGCTGAAGGGCATCGACT
TCAAGGAGGACGGCAACATCCTGGGGCACAAGCTGGAGTACAACTACAACAGCCACAACGTCTATATCAT
GGCCGACAAGCAGAAGAACGGCATCAAGGCAAACTTCAAGATCCGCCACAACATCGAGGACGGCGGCGTG
CAGCTCGCCGACCACTACCAGCAGAACACCCCCATCGGCGACGGCCCCGTGCTGCTGCCCGACAACCACT
ACCTGAGCTACCAGTCCAAACTGAGCAAAGACCCCAACGAGAAGCGCGATCACATGGTCCTGCTGGAGTT
CGTGACCGCCGCCGGGATCACTCTCGGCATGGACGAGCTGTACAAGCACCGGTATACAAGTTTGTACAAA
AAAGCAGGCTCCGCTATTGAAGACAAGTTGGAAGAAATACTTTCGAAATTGTACCACATTGAAAATGAGT
TGGCCAGAATTAAGAAATTATTGGGCGAAATTGGTGGAGGTAGTGGTGGAGGTAGTGCGGCCGCCAGAGA
TGATTTGAGGGGACGACTTGTAACTCTCGAGAAGAAATTAGCAGAGCGTACCCAAGATTTGAGTCTTGCA
GAGTCTACTTTGGCAACTCGTGAGGGTGAATTCGAATCCCTGCAAAGCAATCTAATGGAGCTTAATGAGC
TCCGGGAGATGAAGGAGGATATCGACAGAAAGAATGAGCAAACAGCAGCTATATTGAAGCGACAAGCAGA
CCAGATAACTGAATTAGAAACTCTTTATAGGGAAGAACAAGTCCTTCGAAAACGATACTTCAACATGATG
GAAGACATGAAAGGTAAGATCAGGGTATATGCTCGGTGGAGACCCCTAAGTAGTAAGGAGGTCAAAGAGC
GGCAACAAAACGTGTTGATAGCACCTGATGAATTCACCATCGAACATCCTTGGAAAGACGACAAACCCAA
ACAACATCAATTTGATCACGTTTTCGACCACCATGCGACCCAAGAAGAGGTCTTTGAGGATACAAAGTAT
TTGGTCCAATCAGCAATTGACGGATACAATGTCTGTATATTTGCATACGGGCAAACTGGGTCAGGCAAAA
CGTTTACGATTTACGGTTCTGACAACAACCCAGGTCTAACTCCACGAGCTACCAAAGAACTTTTTGGCTA
TCTTAAGCGAGACGCCAATAAGTTTTCGTTTGCTCTGAAGGTTTACATGCTTGAAATATATCAAGATTCG
CTCATCGATCTGCTTCTACCAAAGAGTGCTGCAAAGCCACGAAAGCTTGAGATTAAGAAGGACTCCAAGG
GAATGGTTGTCGTAGAGAATGCAACTCTACTGCCGATTGCATCCCATGATGAACTGCAAGCCATTGTTCA
TAAGGGTCTGGAGAGACGACATGTTTCGGGCACCCACATGAATGCGGAGAGTTCACGGTCACACCTCATT
CTATCAGTAATCGTTGAAAGCACCAACCGACAGTCTCAAGTTCTTGTGAAGGGCAAGCTGAGTTTTGTGG
ATCTTGCGGGCTCTGAAAGAGTGAAGAAATCTGGATCCAGTGGTGAACAACTGAAAGAGGCCCAAAGCAT
TAATAAATCTTTGTCAGCACTAGGTGATGTCATTAGCGCCCTTGCAACAGAGGAGCAGCATATTCCTTAC
CGTAACCACAAGCTAACAATGCTTATGAGCGATTCTCTCGGTGGAAATGCGAAGACCCTCATGTTTGTAA
ATATCTCACCAGCAGAGTCTAATCTGGACGAGACCCATAATTCACTCTGCTATGCCACAAGGGTAAGATC
CATCATCAATGAGGCCAGTAAAAATACTACAACGAAAGAGATACTGCGACTGAAGAAACAAATCGCGTAC
TGGAAGGAGCAAGCGGGCAGGATGGGAGGGTCCGAGGATCTGGAAGAGGTTATGGATGATCGTGGAATCA
AAACTGCAGATTAAACGCGTACCGGTCCTAGATAAGTAATGATCATAATCAGCCATATCACATCTGTAGA
GGTTTTACTTGCTTTAAAAAACCTCCCACACCTCCCCCTGAACCTGAAACATAAAATGAATGCAATTGTT
GTTGTTAACTTGTTTATTGCAGCTTATAATGGTTACAAATAAAGCAATAGCATCACAAATTTCACAAATA
AAGCATTTTTTTCACTGCATTCTAGTTGTGGTTTGTCCAAACTCATCAATGTATCTTATCATGTCTGGAT
CAATTCGTAATCATGTCATAGCTGTTTCCTGTGTGAAATTGTTATCCGCTCACAATTCCACACAACATAC
GAGCCGGAAGCATAAAGTGTAAAGCCTGGGGTGCCTAATGAGTGAGCTAACTCACATTAATTGCGTTGCG
CTCACTGCCCGCTTTCCAGTCGGGAAACCTGTCGTGCCAGCTGCATTAATGAATCGGCCAACGCGCGGGG
AGAGGCGGTTTGCGTATTGGGCGCTCTTCCGCTTCCTCGCTCACTGACTCGCTGCGCTCGGTCGTTCGGC
TGCGGCGAGCGGTATCAGCTCACTCAAAGGCGGTAATACGGTTATCCACAGAATCAGGGGATAACGCAGG
AAAGAACATGTGAGCAAAAGGCCAGCAAAAGGCCAGGAACCGTAAAAAGGCCGCGTTGCTGGCGTTTTTC
CATAGGCTCCGCCCCCCTGACGAGCATCACAAAAATCGACGCTCAAGTCAGAGGTGGCGAAACCCGACAG
GACTATAAAGATACCAGGCGTTTCCCCCTGGAAGCTCCCTCGTGCGCTCTCCTGTTCCGACCCTGCCGCT
TACCGGATACCTGTCCGCCTTTCTCCCTTCGGGAAGCGTGGCGCTTTCTCATAGCTCACGCTGTAGGTAT
CTCAGTTCGGTGTAGGTCGTTCGCTCCAAGCTGGGCTGTGTGCACGAACCCCCCGTTCAGCCCGACCGCT
GCGCCTTATCCGGTAACTATCGTCTTGAGTCCAACCCGGTAAGACACGACTTATCGCCACTGGCAGCAGC
CACTGGTAACAGGATTAGCAGAGCGAGGTATGTAGGCGGTGCTACAGAGTTCTTGAAGTGGTGGCCTAAC
TACGGCTACACTAGAAGAACAGTATTTGGTATCTGCGCTCTGCTGAAGCCAGTTACCTTCGGAAAAAGAG
TTGGTAGCTCTTGATCCGGCAAACAAACCACCGCTGGTAGCGGTGGTTTTTTTGTTTGCAAGCAGCAGAT
TACGCGCAGAAAAAAAGGATCTCAAGAAGATCCTTTGATCTTTTCTACGGGGTCTGACGCTCAGTGGAAC
GAAAACTCACGTTAAGGGATTTTGGTCATGAGATTATCAAAAAGGATCTTCACCTAGATCCTTTTAAATT
AAAAATGAAGTTTTAAATCAATCTAAAGTATATATGAGTAAACTTGGTCTGACAGTTACCAATGCTTAAT
CAGTGAGGCACCTATCTCAGCGATCTGTCTATTTCGTTCATCCATAGTTGCCTGACTCCCCGTCGTGTAG
ATAACTACGATACGGGAGGGCTTACCATCTGGCCCCAGTGCTGCAATGATACCGCGAGACCCACGCTCAC
CGGCTCCAGATTTATCAGCAATAAACCAGCCAGCCGGAAGGGCCGAGCGCAGAAGTGGTCCTGCAACTTT
ATCCGCCTCCATCCAGTCTATTAATTGTTGCCGGGAAGCTAGAGTAAGTAGTTCGCCAGTTAATAGTTTG
CGCAACGTTGTTGCCATTGCTACAGGCATCGTGGTGTCACGCTCGTCGTTTGGTATGGCTTCATTCAGCT
CCGGTTCCCAACGATCAAGGCGAGTTACATGATCCCCCATGTTGTGCAAAAAAGCGGTTAGCTCCTTCGG
TCCTCCGATCGTTGTCAGAAGTAAGTTGGCCGCAGTGTTATCACTCATGGTTATGGCAGCACTGCATAAT
TCTCTTACTGTCATGCCATCCGTAAGATGCTTTTCTGTGACTGGTGAGTACTCAACCAAGTCATTCTGAG
AATAGTGTATGCGGCGACCGAGTTGCTCTTGCCCGGCGTCAATACGGGATAATACCGCGCCACATAGCAG
AACTTTAAAAGTGCTCATCATTGGAAAACGTTCTTCGGGGCGAAAACTCTCAAGGATCTTACCGCTGTTG
AGATCCAGTTCGATGTAACCCACTCGTGCACCCAACTGATCTTCAGCATCTTTTACTTTCACCAGCGTTT
CTGGGTGAGCAAAAACAGGAAGGCAAAATGCCGCAAAAAAGGGAATAAGGGCGACACGGAAATGTTGAAT
ACTCATACTCTTCCTTTTTCAATATTATTGAAGCATTTATCAGGGTTATTGTCTCATGAGCGGATACATA
TTTGAATGTATTTAGAAAAATAAACAAATAGGGGTTCCGCGCACATTTCCCCGAAAAGTGCCACCTGACG
TCTAAGAAACCATTATTATCATGACATTAACCTATAAAAATAGGCGTATCACGAGGCCCTTTCGTCTCGC
GCGTTTCGGTGATGACGGTGAAAACCTCTGACACATGCAGCTCCCGGAGACGGTCACAGCTTGTCTGTAA
GCGGATGCCGGGAGCAGACAAGCCCGTCAGGGCGCGTCAGCGGGTGTTGGCGGGTGTCGGGGCTGGCTTA
ACTATGCGGCATCAGAGCAGATTGTACTGAGAGTGCACCATATGCGGTGTGAAATACCGCACAGATGCGT
AAGGAGAAAATACCGCATCAGGCGCCATTCGCCATTCAGGCTGCGCAACTGTTGGGAAGGGCGATCGGTG
CGGGCCTCTTCGCTATTACGCCAGCTGGCGAAAGGGGGATGTGCTGCAAGGCGATTAAGTTGGGTAACGC
CAGGGTTTTCCCAGTCACGACGTTGTAAAACGACGGCCAGTGCCAAGTTGGGATCTTTGCATTGGCCCAC
GGCTCTCAGGATGGGGATGCTCCCCTTCAGCACCCGGTTCCCCTTGGAAACTGATGGTCCTGGCTCTGTG
GCATGGCAGTGGCACTGTGAGGAGCCCCCTACCAGCAGCACACAGTGGGGTTGGCACTGCCACGCTCCGG
ATGCCGCGCTCTGATCCAACCCCATAATCAAGGGAACCCGAATTGCCCCATCATTGCCCCCACCACCCCC
ATCCTGCCGGGCCCTCACACCCCACGCTGCCTTCTGGTGACATTCCCCAGCCCAAACCCACGGCTTCATG
GCTACCGCGGGGCATTTCCCATTGCCGCCCCATTATCAGCTCTGCACACCTCCCGCTGTACCCATGCCTC
GTGGCTGCCCTTCTTTGACGTATAATCTTCTAATTAATACCCGGCCTTGTCAAAGTGGAGCACAAACGTT
AATTAATTCCCCAGCAGGCAGGTAATTAACAGTGTGACTCCCTTTTTGCTGCGAGTGGGGCTGATACAGA
GAGATGTGGCACTATGGAGCCCACGGGGTCCTGGCACTGGGTGCCCACGGAGGTCCCCATGTGCTGCAGT
GTCACCGCCTCCGAGGAGACAGTATTGTCCCTGCGGTGTCCCTGCAGCTCAGCTCTGTCCACAGGGCCAC
CTCCAGTTTGGAGGGGACACAATGCAGCCCCGATGCAACCCATCCTCGCAGCATCCCAGGGACAAAGACC
CCACTGCAAGACCGCACACAGGGCTGGGTCCCGCTCCCCTAATATCTACAGTGCTTCTTGCATGGCCCCT
TAATCAATGCAGTTAATCAGCATGCGCTCATGCACCGCTCTGGAGCTGCAAAGCCCCTCGCAGCGCTGCT
CACCAACACCGCGCACCGCCCCGGCCCAGCCTGCAGCACGCGCTGCAAACAGGAAAGAAACAAAATATTG
CCCAAATGTAGGCAAAGGCATTCGGCTGCCTTGACCTCCGCCGGGCCGGGCCCTGCCTGACTCAGCTCCT
TACTCAGCGCTCGCTTCCTCCCTCCGGCTGCCACCGCCGCAGCGCACACCCTGACAAAGAGTGGCCCTTA
ACGGGCTCTGAGGTGCACCCAGCAGTGCACTCAGCAGTCCAAGGGCCGGCCTGGAGGTTTGCACCGCTAC
GTGCTGACATTAGCATTGAACTTGGCCCTGGGTAGTGCTGCAGGCCGGGCGGGGTGGGTGTAGAGAGTGC
AGCGCGCGTTGCACCCGGTGCCCCTTCCCCTCCCTTGCATCCCAGCAGGCTGCACCCCAGCACCAGGCCC
GTGCATGCATGCTCCTGGTGTTATTGCAGCCTGGTGCATGCATGCGTCTTGATGGTGCAGCGCTGTGCAT
GCATCCTCCTTGGTGTGTAGCAGTCTAGTGCATGCATACCCCTCGGTGTTATTGCTGCTCTGTGCACGCA
CGCTCATTGTATCACTTCATCCCAGTGCATGCACTCACACTGGAGCGATTGCTGCTCGGTGCACGCACAC
TCATTGTATCACTGCAGCTCAGTGGCTGCACGCACACCGGTGTTATTGCTGCTCGGTGCGTGCATGCACA
TCAGTGTCGCTGCAGCTCAGTGCATGCACGCTCATTGCCCATCGCTATCCCTGCCTCTCCTGCTGGCGCT
CCCCGGGAGGTGACTTCAAGGGGACCGCAGGACCACCTCGGGGGTGGGGGGAGGGCTGCACACGCGGACC
CCGCTCCCCCTCCCCAACAAAGCACTGTGGAATCAAAAAGGGGGGAGGGGGGATGGAGGGGCGCGTCACA
CCCCCGCCCCACACCCTCACCTCGAGGTGAGCCCCACGTTCTGCTTCACTCTCCCCATCTCCCCCCCCTC
CCCACCCCCAATTTTGTATTTATTTATTTTTTAATTATTTTGTGCAGCGATGGGGGCGGGGGGGGGGGGG
GCGCGCGCCAGGCGGGGCGGGGCGGGGCGRGGGGCGGGGCGGGGCGAGGCGGAGAGGTGCGGCGGCAGCC
AATCAGAGCGGCGCGCTCCGAAAGTTTCCTTTTATGGCGAGGCGGCGGCGGCGGCGGCCCTATAAAAAGC
GAAGCGCGCGGCGGGCGGG
